>Addgene plasmid #105730 | pcDNA6 asyn E46K | addgene full sequence | sequence record 207254 | Addgene NGS Result
GCGTTTTGCGCTGCTTCGCGATGTACGGGCCAGATATACGCGTTGACATTGATTATTGACTAGTTATTAA
TAGTAATCAATTACGGGGTCATTAGTTCATAGCCCATATATGGAGTTCCGCGTTACATAACTTACGGTAA
ATGGCCCGCCTGGCTGACCGCCCAACGACCCCCGCCCATTGACGTCAATAATGACGTATGTTCCCATAGT
AACGCCAATAGGGACTTTCCATTGACGTCAATGGGTGGAGTATTTACGGTAAACTGCCCACTTGGCAGTA
CATCAAGTGTATCATATGCCAAGTACGCCCCCTATTGACGTCAATGACGGTAAATGGCCCGCCTGGCATT
ATGCCCAGTACATGACCTTATGGGACTTTCCTACTTGGCAGTACATCTACGTATTAGTCATCGCTATTAC
CATGGTGATGCGGTTTTGGCAGTACATCAATGGGCGTGGATAGCGGTTTGACTCACGGGGATTTCCAAGT
CTCCACCCCATTGACGTCAATGGGAGTTTGTTTTGGCACCAAAATCAACGGGACTTTCCAAAATGTCGTA
ACAACTCCGCCCCATTGACGCAAATGGGCGGTAGGCGTGTACGGTGGGAGGTCTATATAAGCAGAGCTCT
CTGGCTAACTAGAGAACCCACTGCTTACTGGCTTATCGAAATTAATACGACTCACTATAGGGAGACCCAA
GCTGGCTAGAAATAATTTTGTTTAACTTTAAGAAGGAGATATACATATGGATGTATTCATGAAAGGACTT
TCAAAGGCCAAGGAGGGAGTTGTGGCTGCTGCTGAGAAAACCAAACAGGGTGTGGCAGAAGCAGCAGGAA
AGACAAAAGAGGGTGTTCTCTATGTAGGCTCCAAAACCAAGAAGGGAGTGGTGCATGGTGTGGCAACAGT
GGCTGAGAAGACCAAAGAGCAAGTGACAAATGTTGGAGGAGCAGTGGTGACGGGTGTGACAGCAGTAGCC
CAGAAGACAGTGGAGGGAGCAGGGAGCATTGCAGCAGCCACTGGCTTTGTCAAAAAGGACCAGTTGGGCA
AGAATGAAGAAGGAGCCCCACAGGAAGGAATTCTGGAAGATATGCCTGTGGATCCTGACAATGAGGCTTA
TGAAATGCCTTCTGAGGAAGGGTATCAAGACTACGAACCTGAAGCCTAAGAAATATCTTTGCTCCCAGTT
TCTTGAGATCTGCTGACAGATGTTCCATCCAAGCTTCGAGAAGGGTGGGCGCGCCGACCCAGCTTTCTTG
TACAAAGTGGTGATAATTAATTAAGATCTAGAGGGCCCGTTTAAACCCGCTGATCAGCCTCGACTGTGCC
TTCTAGTTGCCAGCCATCTGTTGTTTGCCCCTCCCCCGTGCCTTCCTTGACCCTGGAAGGTGCCACTCCC
ACTGTCCTTTCCTAATAAAATGAGGAAATTGCATCGCATTGTCTGAGTAGGTGTCATTCTATTCTGGGGG
GTGGGGTGGGGCAGGACAGCAAGGGGGAGGATTGGGAAGACAATAGCAGGCATGCTGGGGATGCGGTGGG
CTCTATGGCTTCTGAGGCGGAAAGAACCAGCTGGGGCTCTAGGGGGTATCCCC
[124 nt withheld, positions 1594-1717]
C
[91 nt withheld, positions 1719-1809]
A
[49 nt withheld, positions 1811-1859]
CCTTTGACGTTGGAGTCCACGTTCTTT
[37 nt withheld, positions 1887-1923]
ACCCTATCTCGGTCTATTCTTTTGATTTATAAGGGATTTTGCCGATTTCGGCCTATTGGTTAAAAAATGA
GCTGATTTAACAAAAATTTAACGCGAATTAATTCTGTGGAATGTGTGTCAGTTAGGGTGTGGAAAGTCCC
CAGGCTCCCCAGCAGGCAGAAGTATGCAAAGCATGCATCTCAATTAGTCAGCAACCAGGTGTGGAAAGTC
CCCAGGCTCCCCAGCAGGCAGAAGTATGCAAAGCATGCATCTCAATTAGTCAGCAACCATAGTCCCGCCC
CTAACTCCGCCCATCCCGCCCCTAACTCCGCCCAGTTCCGCCCATTCTCCGCCCCATGGCTGACTAATTT
TTTTTATTTATGCAGAGGCCGAGGCCGCCTCTGCCTCTGAGCTATTCCAGAAGTAGTGAGGAGGCTTTTT
TGGAGGCCTAGGCTTTTGCAAAAAGCTCCCGGGAGCTTGTATATCCATTTTCGGATCTGATCAGCACGTG
TTGACAATTAATCATCGGCATAGTATATCGGCATAGTATAATACGACAAGGTGAGGAACTAAACCATGGC
CAAGCCTTTGTCTCAAGAAGAATCCACCCTCATTGAAAGAGCAACGGCTACAATCAACAGCATCCCCATC
TCTGAAGACTACAGCGTCGCCAGCGCAGCTCTCTCTAGCGACGGCCGCATCTTCACTGGTGTCAATGTAT
ATCATTTTACTGGGGGACCTTGTGCAGAACTCGTGGTGCTGGGCACTGCTGCTGCTGCGGCAGCTGGCAA
CCTGACTTGTATCGTCGCGATCGGAAATGAGAACAGGGGCATCTTGAGCCCCTGCGGACGGTGCCGACAG
GTGCTTCTCGATCTGCATCCTGGGATCAAAGCCATAGTGAAGGACAGTGATGGACAGCCGACGGCAGTTG
GGATTCGTGAATTGCTGCCCTCTGGTTATGTGTGGGAGGGCTAAGCACTTCGTGGCCGAGGAGCAGGACT
GACACGTGCTACGAGATTTCGATTCCACCGCCGCCTTCTATGAAAGGTTGGGCTTCGGAATCGTTTTCCG
GGACGCCGGCTGGATGATCCTCCAGCGCGGGGATCTCATGCTGGAGTTCTTCGCCCACCCCAACTTGTTT
ATTGCAGCTTATAATGGTTACAAATAAAGCAATAGCATCACAAATTTCACAAATAAAGCATTTTTTTCAC
TGCATTCTAGTTGTGGTTTGTCCAAACTCATCAATGTATCTTATCATGTCTGTATACCGTCGACCTCTAG
CTAGAGCTTGGCGTAATCATGGTCATAGCTGTTTCCTGTGTGAAATTGTTATCCGCTCACAATTCCACAC
AACATACGAGCCGGAAGCATAAAGTGTAAAGCCTGGGGTGCCTAATGAGTGAGCTAACTCACATTAATTG
CGTTGCGCTCACTGCCCGCTTTCCAGTCGGGAAACCTGTCGTGCCAGCTGCATTAATGAATCGGCCAACG
CGCGGGGAGAGGCGGTTTGCGTATTGGGCGCTCTTCCGCTTCCTCGCTCACTGACTCGCTGCGCTCGGTC
GTTCGGCTGCGGCGAGCGGTATCAGCTCACTCAAAGGCGGTAATACGGTTATCCACAGAATCAGGGGATA
ACGCAGGAAAGAACATGTGAGCAAAAGGCCAGCAAAAGGCCAGGAACCGTAAAAAGGCCGCGTTGCTGGC
GTTTTTCCATAGGCTCCGCCCCCCTGACGAGCATCACAAAAATCGACGCTCAAGTCAGAGGTGGCGAAAC
CCGACAGGACTATAAAGATACCAGGCGTTTCCCCCTGGAAGCTCCCTCGTGCGCTCTCCTGTTCCGACCC
TGCCGCTTACCGGATACCTGTCCGCCTTTCTCCCTTCGGGAAGCGTGGCGCTTTCTCATAGCTCACGCTG
TAGGTATCTCAGTTCGGTGTAGGTCGTTCGCTCCAAGCTGGGCTGTGTGCACGAACCCCCCGTTCAGCCC
GACCGCTGCGCCTTATCCGGTAACTATCGTCTTGAGTCCAACCCGGTAAGACACGACTTATCGCCACTGG
CAGCAGCCACTGGTAACAGGATTAGCAGAGCGAGGTATGTAGGCGGTGCTACAGAGTTCTTGAAGTGGTG
GCCTAACTACGGCTACACTAGAAGAACAGTATTTGGTATCTGCGCTCTGCTGAAGCCAGTTACCTTCGGA
AAAAGAGTTGGTAGCTCTTGATCCGGCAAACAAACCACCGCTGGTAGCGGTGGTTTTTTTGTTTGCAAGC
AGCAGATTACGCGCAGAAAAAAAGGATCTCAAGAAGATCCTTTGATCTTTTCTACGGGGTCTGACGCTCA
GTGGAACGAAAACTCACGTTAAGGGATTTTGGTCATGAGATTATCAAAAAGGATCTTCACCTAGATCCTT
TTAAATTAAAAATGAAGTTTTAAATCAATCTAAAGTATATATGAGTAAACTTGGTCTGACAGTTACCAAT
GCTTAATCAGTGAGGCACCTATCTCAGCGATCTGTCTATTTCGTTCATCCATAGTTGCCTGACTCCCCGT
CGTGTAGATAACTACGATACGGGAGGGCTTACCATCTGGCCCCAGTGCTGCAATGATACCGCGAGACCCA
CGCTCACCGGCTCCAGATTTATCAGCAATAAACCAGCCAGCCGGAAGGGCCGAGCGCAGAAGTGGTCCTG
CAACTTTATCCGCCTCCATCCAGTCTATTAATTGTTGCCGGGAAGCTAGAGTAAGTAGTTCGCCAGTTAA
TAGTTTGCGCAACGTTGTTGCCATTGCTACAGGCATCGTGGTGTCACGCTCGTCGTTTGGTATGGCTTCA
TTCAGCTCCGGTTCCCAACGATCAAGGCGAGTTACATGATCCCCCATGTTGTGCAAAAAAGCGGTTAGCT
CCTTCGGTCCTCCGATCGTTGTCAGAAGTAAGTTGGCCGCAGTGTTATCACTCATGGTTATGGCAGCACT
GCATAATTCTCTTACTGTCATGCCATCCGTAAGATGCTTTTCTGTGACTGGTGAGTACTCAACCAAGTCA
TTCTGAGAATAGTGTATGCGGCGACCGAGTTGCTCTTGCCCGGCGTCAATACGGGATAATACCGCGCCAC
ATAGCAGAACTTTAAAAGTGCTCATCATTGGAAAACGTTCTTCGGGGCGAAAACTCTCAAGGATCTTACC
GCTGTTGAGATCCAGTTCGATGTAACCCACTCGTGCACCCAACTGATCTTCAGCATCTTTTACTTTCACC
AGCGTTTCTGGGTGAGCAAAAACAGGAAGGCAAAATGCCGCAAAAAAGGGAATAAGGGCGACACGGAAAT
GTTGAATACTCATACTCTTCCTTTTTCAATATTATTGAAGCATTTATCAGGGTTATTGTCTCATGAGCGG
ATACATATTTGAATGTATTTAGAAAAATAAACAAATAGGGGTTCCGCGCACATTTCCCCGAAAAGTGCCA
CCTGACGTCGACGGATCGGGAGATCTCCCGATCCCCTATGGTGCACTCTCAGTACAATCTGCTCTGATGC
CGCATAGTTAAGCCAGTATCTGCTCCCTGCTTGTGTGTTGGAGGTCGCTGAGTAGTGCGCGAGCAAAATT
TAAGCTACAACAAGGCAAGGCTTGACCGACAATTGCATGAAGAATCTGCTTAGGGTTAG
Features (pLannotate 1.2.2; 24 found; start..end, strand, type, name):
     45..424     +  enhancer       CMV enhancer: human cytomegalovirus immediate early enhancer
    425..628     +  promoter       CMV promoter: human cytomegalovirus (CMV) immediate early promoter
    624..657     +  LTR            5' LTR (truncated) (fragment): truncated 5' long terminal repeat (LTR) from HIV-1
    673..691     +  promoter       T7 promoter: promoter for bacteriophage T7 RNA polymerase
    717..739     +  RBS            RBS: efficient ribosome binding site from bacteriophage T7 gene 10 (Olins and Rangwala, 1989)
    747..1166    +  CDS            SNCA: SYUA_HUMAN - Also known as NACP, PARK1. Experimental evidence at protein level: Swiss-Prot protein existence level 1. Neuronal protein that plays several roles in synaptic activity such as regulation of synaptic vesicle trafficking and subsequent neurotransmitter release. Participates as a monomer in synaptic vesicle exocytosis by enhancing vesicle priming, fusion and dilation of exocytotic fusion pores (PubMed:28288128, PubMed:30404828). Mechanistically, acts by increasing local Ca(2+) release from microdomains which is essential for the enhancement of ATP-induced exocytosis (PubMed:30404828)
   1247..1271    -  protein_bind   attB2: mutant version of attB; recombination site for the Gateway® BP reaction BP Clonase™
   1324..1548    +  polyA_signal   bGH poly(A) signal: bovine growth hormone polyadenylation signal
   1552..1573    +  promoter       SV40 promoter (fragment): SV40 enhancer and early promoter
   1594..2022    +  rep_origin     f1 ori (sequence partly withheld): f1 bacteriophage origin of replication; arrow indicates direction of (+) strand synthesis
   2036..2365    +  promoter       SV40 promoter: SV40 enhancer and early promoter
   2413..2460    +  promoter       EM7 promoter: synthetic bacterial promoter&nbsp
   2479..2877    +  CDS            BSD: blasticidin S deaminase; Aspergillus terreus BSD; confers resistance to blasticidin
   2878..2905    +  CDS            BleoR (fragment): antibiotic-binding protein; Sh ble from Streptoalloteichus hindustanus; confers resistance to bleomycin, phleomycin, and Zeocin™
   2915..3040    +  CDS            ble (fragment): BLE_KLEPN - Experimental evidence at protein level: Swiss-Prot protein existence level 1. Binding protein with a strong affinity to the bleomycin family of antibiotics. Binds to CL990; an antimitotic-antibiotic compound. From Klebsiella pneumoniae.
   3035..3156    +  polyA_signal   SV40 poly(A) signal: SV40 polyadenylation signal
   3229..3245    -  protein_bind   lac operator: The lac repressor binds to the lac operator to inhibit transcription in E. coli. This inhibition can be relieved by adding lactose or isopropyl-β-D-thiogalactopyranoside (IPTG). lac repressor encoded by lacI
   3253..3283    -  promoter       lac promoter: promoter for the E. coli lac operon
   3298..3319    -  protein_bind   CAP binding site: CAP binding activates transcription in the presence of cAMP. E. coli catabolite activator protein
   3332..3424    -  CDS            lacI (fragment): lac repressor; lacI; The lac repressor binds to the lac operator to inhibit transcription in E. coli. This inhibition can be relieved by adding lactose or isopropyl-β-D-thiogalactopyranoside (IPTG).
   3607..4195    -  rep_origin     ori: high-copy-number ColE1/pMB1/pBR322/pUC origin of replication
   4366..5226    -  CDS            AmpR: β-lactamase; bla; confers resistance to ampicillin, carbenicillin, and related antibiotics
   5227..5331    -  promoter       AmpR promoter: bla
   5390..5442    -  misc_feature   bom (fragment): basis of mobility region from pBR322
