[The description below was written by a language model from this plasmid's Addgene catalogue record and pLannotate feature annotations shown in this document.]
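Description:
pcDNA6 asyn E46K is a mammalian expression plasmid built on the Invitrogen pcDNA6 backbone that carries human alpha-synuclein (SNCA) with the E46K substitution, a mutation linked to familial Parkinson disease. The sequenced record is about 5.5 kb. In bacteria the plasmid is maintained through a high-copy ColE1/pUC-type origin and selected with ampicillin via the β-lactamase gene and its native promoter. An f1 origin is also present, which allows production of single-stranded DNA.

The SNCA coding sequence sits downstream of the human cytomegalovirus immediate early enhancer and promoter and is followed by the bovine growth hormone polyadenylation signal, giving strong constitutive expression in transfected mammalian cells. No epitope tag or fluorescent reporter is annotated on the insert, so the protein appears to be expressed untagged. Between the CMV promoter and the start of the gene lie a T7 promoter and a phage T7 gene 10 ribosome binding site, and a Gateway attB2 site is annotated downstream of the coding sequence. These probably reflect how the insert was transferred from earlier vectors, although the record lists the cloning method as unknown. A second cassette uses the SV40 early promoter and the bacterial EM7 promoter to drive blasticidin S deaminase, terminated by an SV40 polyadenylation signal, which permits blasticidin selection of stable mammalian cell lines. Several short annotated fragments (HIV-1 LTR, bleomycin resistance, lacI, bom) look like backbone remnants or annotation matches rather than functional parts.

The construct is intended for expressing mutant alpha-synuclein in mammalian cells, and the associated work examined how E46K affects alpha-synuclein phosphorylation.
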