Addgene plasmid #105730: pcDNA6 asyn E46K
Purpose: Mammalian expression of mutant human alpha synuclein
Depositing lab: Hilal Lashuel. Publication: Parkinson disease mutant E46K enhances alpha-synuclein phosphorylation in mammalian cell lines, in yeast, and in vivo. Mbefo MK, Fares MB, Paleologou K, Oueslati A, Yin G, Tenreiro S, Pinto M, Outeiro T, Zweckstetter M, Masliah E, Lashuel HA. J Biol Chem. 2015 Apr 10;290(15):9412-27. doi: 10.1074/jbc.M114.610774. Epub 2015 Feb 5. PubMed 25657004.
Backbone
  Vector backbone: pcDNA6
  Backbone manufacturer: Invitrogen
  Vector type: Mammalian Expression
Growth in bacteria
  Bacterial resistance: Ampicillin, 100 μg/mL
  Growth temperature: 37°C
  Growth strain: DH5alpha
  Copy number: Unknown
Gene/Insert
  Gene/Insert name: alpha-synuclein E46K
  Species: H. sapiens (human)
  Mutation: E46K
  Entrez Gene: SNCA (a.k.a. NACP, PARK1, PARK4, PD1)
  Promoter: CMV
  Cloning method: Unknown
  Sequencing primers: 5′ CMV-F
Terms and licenses: Academic/Nonprofit Terms; Industry Terms: Not Available to Industry
How to cite: pcDNA6 asyn E46K was a gift from Hilal Lashuel (Addgene plasmid # 105730 ; http://n2t.net/addgene:105730 ; RRID:Addgene_105730)
