>Addgene plasmid #105730 | pcDNA6 asyn E46K | depositor partial sequence | sequence record 200206 | sequencing results
TTTGTTTACTTTAGAAGGAGATATACATATGGATGTATTCATGAAAGGACTTTCAAAGGCCAAGGAGGGA
GTTGTGGCTGCTGCTGAGAAAACCAAACAGGGTGTGGCAGAAGCAGCAGGAAAGACAAAAGAGGGTGTTC
TCTATGTAGGCTCCAAAACCAAGAAGGGAGTGGTGCATGGTGTGGCAACAGTGGCTGAGAAGACCAAAGA
GCAAGTGACAAATGTTGGAGGAGCAGTGGTGACGGGTGTGACAGCAGTAGCCCAGAAGACAGTGGAGGGA
GCAGGGAGCATTGCAGCAGCCACTGGCTTTGTCAAAAAGGACCAGTTGGGCAAGAATGAAGAAGGAGCCC
CACAGGAAGGAATTCTGGAAGATATGCCTGTGGATCCTGACAATGAGGCTTATGAAATGCCTTCTGAGGA
AGGGTATCAAGACTACGAACCTGAAGCCTAAGAAATATCTTTGCTCCCAGTTTCTTGAGATCTGCTGACA
GATGTTCCATCCAAGCTTCGAGAAGGGTGGGCGCGCCGACCCAGCTTTCTTGTACAAAGTGGTGATAATT
AATTAAGATCTAGAGGGCCCGTTTAAACCCGCTGATCAGCCTCGACTGTGCCTTCTAGTTGCCAGCCATC
TGTTGTTTGCCCCTCCCCCGTGCCTTCCTTGACCCTGGAAGGTGCCACTCCCACTGTCCTTTCCTAATAA
AATGAGGAAATTGCATCGCATTGTCTGAGTAGGTGTCATTCTATTCTGGGGGGTGGNNNTGGGGCAGGAC
AGCAAGGGGGAGGATTGGGAAGACAATAGCAGGCATGCTGGGGATGCGGTGGGCTCTATGGCTTCTGAGG
CGGANAGAACCAGCTGGGGCTCTAGGGGGTATCCNC
[124 nt withheld, positions 877-1000]
C
[72 nt withheld, positions 1002-1073]
